Addgene plasmid #14846: pJRL2 PHO5(TATA-A1T6)pr ECFP (EB#1560)
Depositing lab: Erin O'Shea. Depositing organization: Harvard University. Publication: Control of stochasticity in eukaryotic gene expression. Raser JM, O'Shea EK. Science. 2004 Jun 18. 304(5678):1811-4. 10.1126/science.1098641 PubMed 15166317.
Backbone
  Vector backbone: pJRL2
  Vector type: Yeast Expression
Growth in bacteria
  Bacterial resistance: Ampicillin, 100 μg/mL
  Growth temperature: 37°C
  Growth strain: DH5alpha
  Copy number: High Copy
Gene/Insert
  Gene/Insert name: PHO5 promoter TATA-A1T6 (alt name: PHO5 promoter)
  Species: S. cerevisiae (budding yeast)
  Mutation: TATA-A1T6. TATA box mutated from TATATAAG to AATATTAG.
  Entrez Gene: PHO5 (a.k.a. YBR093C)
  Tag / fusion protein: ECFP (C terminal on insert)
  Cloning method: Restriction Enzyme
  Sequencing primers: 5′ n/a
Terms and licenses: Academic/Nonprofit Terms; Industry Terms: Not Available to Industry
Depositor comments: pJRL2 is a yeast chromosomal integration vector that replaces the LEU2 chromosomal locus by homologous recombination. pJRL2 was constructed by insertion of the 200 bp upstream of the LEU2 start codon, an Asc I restriction enzyme site, the 200 bp downstream of the LEU2 stop codon and a 5.5 kb hisG::URA3::kanR::hisG cassette into pBluescript. The contruct contains 1000 bp of promoter sequence, from the nucleotide immediately upstream of the start codon, followed by six base-pairs of idealized Kozak sequence AACAAA for optimal translational initiation, the coding sequence of the appropriate fluorophore (yECFP or yVYFP) and the 500 bp 3’ to the stop codon of ACT1 in the pJRL2 integrating vector.
How to cite: pJRL2 PHO5(TATA-A1T6)pr ECFP (EB#1560) was a gift from Erin O'Shea (Addgene plasmid # 14846 ; http://n2t.net/addgene:14846 ; RRID:Addgene_14846)
