[The description below was written by a language model from this plasmid's Addgene catalogue record.]
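Description:
pJRL2 PHO5(TATA-A1T6)pr ECFP is a yeast chromosomal integration construct built on pJRL2, a pBluescript-derived vector propagated at high copy in E. coli under ampicillin selection. According to the depositor's notes, pJRL2 carries about 200 bp from immediately upstream of the LEU2 start codon and 200 bp from downstream of the LEU2 stop codon, separated by an AscI site. It also carries a roughly 5.5 kb hisG::URA3::kanR::hisG cassette. The LEU2 flanks direct homologous recombination so that the cassette replaces the chromosomal LEU2 locus in Saccharomyces cerevisiae, giving a single integrated copy rather than an episomal plasmid. URA3 and kanR provide markers for selecting integrants, and direct hisG repeats of this kind generally allow later loss of the intervening marker by recombination. The record lists no yeast replication origin, in keeping with an integrating design.

The payload is a promoter-reporter fusion. It begins with 1000 bp of PHO5 promoter sequence ending just upstream of the start codon, followed by a six-base idealized Kozak sequence for efficient translation initiation. Next come the coding sequence of a yeast-adapted cyan fluorescent protein (yECFP) and 500 bp of ACT1 3' sequence, which serves as the terminator. The promoter carries the TATA-A1T6 variant, in which two positions of the TATA box are altered. Although ECFP is catalogued as a C-terminal tag, it acts as a transcriptional reporter of promoter activity rather than as a protein fusion partner. The associated publication concerns control of stochasticity in eukaryotic gene expression, and the notes mention matched CFP and YFP versions. This suggests the construct is used to measure how TATA box changes affect expression level and cell-to-cell noise from the phosphate-regulated PHO5 promoter. No feature table was supplied, so element positions and orientations cannot be confirmed.
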