>Addgene plasmid #14846 | pJRL2 PHO5(TATA-A1T6)pr ECFP (EB#1560) | addgene partial sequence | sequence record 21407 | 14846 with EXFP-R
GGCCNTNNTTCTTCTTACATNACCTTCTGGCATGGNAGACTTGANAAAGTCATGTTGCTTTCATATGATC
TGGNNNTCTAGNAAANCATTGAACACCCCAAGATTAAAGTAGTGACTAAGGTTGGCCATGGAACTGGCAA
TTTACCAGTAGTACGAATAAATTTTAAGGGCAATTTACCGNAAGTAGCATCACCTTCACCTTCACCGGAG
ACAGAAAATTTGNGACCATTAACNTCACCATCTAATTCAACCAANATTGGGACAACGCCAGTGAATAATT
CTTCACCTTTAGACATTTTGTTGAATTCTGGTAATCTCGAATTTGCTTGCTCTATTTGTTGTTGTTCTTA
TTCTCATGAGAGATGAAGCCATACTAACCTCGACTTAGCAAAACATCAGCGCTAATATTCGTTTCATTTC
GACAATTCAAAGATGTTTACCCTTATCCCAAATGGGTATATGCCTTGCCAAGTAAGGTGACCAATTTGAT
AATTTGGCATGTGCGATCTCTTCGAAAACAGGGACCAGAATCATAAATTTAGTCTGTGCTAGTCCCACGT
GTGAGTGCCAAGGTTGTATCGATTCATTTAGAGATTGCCTATTCAATTAGCTCTTTTANTCACTTTTACN
TTTTTTTTGGCATTGTGCNGTTGCGTTCTATGCGAAAACGTGCTAATTTAATANATATTTCTTTGTGCAG
ACANAAAAAAAGCGCTATGNNAG
