>Addgene plasmid #14846 | pJRL2 PHO5(TATA-A1T6)pr ECFP (EB#1560) | addgene partial sequence | sequence record 21408 | 14846 with T7
GGTCATGGATAACATTTTTTATCAACACTATGATATATAAATATAATAGTTTTTCGTATATATATCCCTT
TTTTTGGTCAATTTTTGAAATTTTCGTAGAAAAGGGAGAGACAAAACACATTATATCAATGAAAACGTAC
AAAAAGTAGATAAAGTCAGTGCTTAAACACGTCTTTTCCTTAAAAATACTTTATTATTTTTATTTTATTG
AGAGGGTGGTTTAAAAATAGAAATAGAGAGAGAGGTACATACATAAACATACGCGCACAAAAGCAGAGAG
CGGCCGCTTATTTGTACAATTCATCCATACCATGGGTAATACCAGCAGCAGTAACAAATTCTAACAAGAC
CATGTGGTCTCTCTTTTCGTTTGGATCTTTGGATAAGGCAGATTGAGTGGATAAGTAATGGTTGTCTGGT
AACAAGACTGGACCATCACCAATTGGAGTATTTTGTTGATAATGGTCAGCTAATTGAACACCACCATCTT
CAATGTTGTGTCTAATTTTGAAGTTAGCTTTGATACCATTCTTTTGTTTGTCAGCAGTGATGTAAACATT
GTGAGAAATATAGTTGTATTCCAATTTGTGACCTAAAATGTTACCATCTTCTTTAAAATCAATACCTTTT
AATTCGATTCTATTAACC
